Addgene plasmid #20458: pWZL Neo Myr Flag CKM
Depositing lab: William Hahn & Jean Zhao. Depositing organization: Dana-Farber Cancer Institute. Publication: Integrative Genomic Approaches Identify IKBKE as a Breast Cancer Oncogene (Kinase Library Clones). Boehm JS, Zhao JJ, Yao J, Kim SY, Firestein R, Dunn IF, Sjostrom SK, Garraway LA, Weremowicz S, Richardson AL, Greulich H, Stewart CJ, Mulvey LA, Shen RR, Ambrogio L, Hirozane-Kishikawa T, Hill DE, Vidal M, Meyerson M, Grenier JK, Hinkle G, Root DE, Roberts TM, Lander ES, Polyak K, Hahn WC. Cell. 2007 Jun 15. 129(6):1065-1079. 10.1016/j.cell.2007.03.052 PubMed 17574021.
Backbone
  Vector backbone: pWZL-Neo-Myr-Flag-DEST
  Backbone manufacturer: William Hahn Lab (available at Addgene, #15300)
  Vector type: Mammalian Expression, Retroviral
  Selectable markers: Neomycin (select with G418)
Growth in bacteria
  Bacterial resistance: Ampicillin, 100 μg/mL
  Growth temperature: 37°C
  Growth strain: Stbl3
  Growth instructions: Stbl3 cells to prevent recombination.
  Copy number: Unknown
Gene/Insert
  Gene/Insert name: CKM (alt name: creatine kinase, muscle)
  Species: H. sapiens (human)
  GenBank ID: NM_001824
  Entrez Gene: CKM (a.k.a. CKMM, CPK-M, M-CK)
  Tag / fusion protein: Myr (N terminal on backbone); Flag (N terminal on backbone)
  Cloning method: Gateway Cloning
  Sequencing primers: 5′ pWZL-Fwd (GAA CCT CCT CGT TCG ACC); 3′ pWZL-Rev (TTC CGG GCC CTC ACA TTG)
Resource information
  A portion of this plasmid was derived from a plasmid made by: 1-C4
Terms and licenses: Academic/Nonprofit Terms; Industry Terms: Not Available to Industry
Depositor comments: ORFs were cloned into Gateway compatible pEntry vectors. An LR recombination reaction was performed to move the ORF to pWZL-Neo-Myr-Flag DEST such that the ORF would have 5' myristoylation and flag tags. This plasmid is part of a kinase library, and the gene has been verified, but has not been fully sequenced for minor mutations. Please see the following link for plasmids from this article that are not part of the kinase library http://www.addgene.org/pubmed/17574021 There is a mutation in the sequence causing Y69C substitution in the aa sequence.
How to cite: pWZL Neo Myr Flag CKM was a gift from William Hahn & Jean Zhao (Addgene plasmid # 20458 ; http://n2t.net/addgene:20458 ; RRID:Addgene_20458)
