[The description below was written by a language model from this plasmid's Addgene catalogue record.]
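Description:
pWZL Neo Myr Flag CKM is a retroviral mammalian expression plasmid built on the Gateway-compatible pWZL-Neo-Myr-Flag-DEST backbone. It is propagated in bacteria under ampicillin selection, and the depositor specifies a recombination-deficient strain (Stbl3), a common precaution for vectors with repeated retroviral sequences. Transduced or transfected mammalian cells are selected with G418 through the neomycin resistance marker. No feature table is provided, and the catalogue fields do not name the promoter driving the insert, the origin of replication or the copy number.

The insert is the human CKM open reading frame, encoding muscle creatine kinase. It was first cloned into a Gateway entry vector and then moved into the destination backbone by an LR recombination reaction. This places the ORF downstream of backbone-encoded N-terminal myristoylation and Flag sequences. A myristoylation signal generally targets the fusion protein to cellular membranes, a strategy often used to promote activation of kinases, while the Flag epitope allows detection or immunoprecipitation with standard antibodies.

The construct belongs to a library of myristoylated, Flag-tagged kinase clones assembled for a functional genomics study of breast cancer oncogenes. It is suited to making retrovirus for stable expression of the tagged protein in mammalian cells, for example in gain-of-function screens. The depositor notes that the gene identity has been verified but the clone has not been fully sequenced for minor mutations. One known mutation produces a Y69C substitution in the encoded protein, which users should take into account when interpreting results.
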