>Addgene plasmid #20458 | pWZL Neo Myr Flag CKM | addgene partial sequence | sequence record 26281 | 20458 with pWZL-Fwd
CTCCTTCTCTAGGCGCCGGCCGGATCCAGAATTCGCCACCATGGGGTCTTCAAAATCTAAACCAAAGGAC
CCCAGCCAGCGCCGGCGCAGGATCCGAGGTTACCTTGACTACAAAGACGATGACGACAAGCAATTGACAA
GTTTGTACAAAAAAGTTGGCATGCCATTCGGTAACACCCACAACAAGTTCAAGCTGAATTACAAGCCTGA
GGAGGAGTACCCCGACCTCAGCAAACATAACAACCACATGGCCAAGGTACTGACCCTTGAACTCTGCAAG
AAGCTGCGGGACAAGGAGACTCCATCTGGCTTCACTGTAGACGATGTCATCCAGACAGGAGTGGACAACC
CAGGTCACCCCTTCATCATGACCGTGGGCTGCGTGGCTGGTGATGAGGAGTCCTACGAAGTTTTCAAGGA
ACTCTTTGACCCCATCATCTCGGATCGCCACGGGGGCTACAAACCCACTGACAAGCACAAGACTGACCTC
AACCATGAAAACCTCAAGGGTGGAGACGACCTGGACCCCAACTACGTGCTCAGCAGCCGCGTCCGCACTG
GCCGCAGCATCAAGGGCTACACGTTGCCCCCACACTGCTCCCGTGGCGAGCGCCGGGCGGTGGAGAAGCT
CTCTGTGGAAGCTCTCAACAGCCTGACGGGCGAGTTCAAAGGGAAGTACTACCCTCTGAAGAGCATGAC
